>Addgene plasmid #34184 | KHBD00022 | depositor partial sequence | sequence record 40751 | KHBD00022 sequence 585 bps
ATGCAGCATCCACATCCCATTGACCAGCCCACCTACATGCCGGATGTTCCATTCCAGCCGCTTTGGGGTC
AGGAGGCTCCACCGCCGCCCATTGTTCCATACCAAGAGCTCATCGCCGGTTTTCCCTGCACCGACTTGTC
TCTGTGGCAGCGCTCGCAAGTAACTCCTTTGGTGCCCCAGCGTCCGTCGACAAATGGGAGGGCCAACGGC
TCCTCCAGCTCCTCGAAGAAAACGCGTCGCCGTGTGGCATCAATGGCCCAACGGAGAGCTGCAAATATCC
GCGAACGCCGTCGCATGTTTAACCTAAACGAGGCCTTCGACAAGTTGCGCCGCAAGGTGCCCACCTTCGC
CTACGAGAAACGACTGTCCCGCATCGAAACCCTTCGCTTGGCCATCACCTACATCGGATTCATGGCTGAG
CTGCTGAGCGGCACGCCCTCGAACTCCCACAAATCGCGGTCCGACGTCTATGGGAGTATGAATGGTCACC
ATCAGGCGCCACCACCGGCAATTCATCCACATCATCTGCATCCGGCGGCGGCATATCAACGCGATTTCGC
TTCGCCCTATAATCATAGTTTGTCC
