>Addgene plasmid #34184 | KHBD00022 | addgene partial sequence | sequence record 41656 | M13-Rev 5'-CAGGAAACAGCTATGACC-3'
TGGATGGCAAATAATGATTTTATTTTGACTGATAGTGACCTGTTCGTTGCAACAAATTGATAAGCAATGC
TTTCTTATAATGCCAACTTTGTACAAGAAAGTTGGCAAGGACAAACTATGATTATAGGGCGAAGCGAAAT
CGCGTTGATATGCCGCCGCCGGATGCAGATGATGTGGATGAATTGCCGGTGGTGGCGCCTGATGGTGACC
ATTCATACTCCCATAGACGTCGGACCGCGATTTGTGGGAGTTCGAGGGCGTGCCGCTCAGCAGCTCAGCC
ATGAATCCGATGTAGGTGATGGCCAAGCGAAGGGTTTCGATGCGGGACAGTCGTTTCTCGTAGGCGAAGG
TGGGCACCTTGCGGCGCAACTTGTCGAAGGCCTCGTTTAGGTTAAACATGCGACGGCGTTCGCGGATATT
TGCAGCTCTCCGTTGGGCCATTGATGCCACACGGCGACGCGTTTTCTTCGAGGAGCTGGAGGAGCCGTTG
GCCCTCCCATTTGTCGACGGACGCTGGGGCACCAAAGGAGTTACTTGCGAGCGCTGCCACAGAGACAAGT
CGGTGCAGGGAAAACCGGCGATGAGCTCTTGGTATGGAACAATGGGCGGCGGTGGAGCCTCCTGACCCCA
AAGCGGCTGGAATGGAACATCCGGCATGTAGGTGGGCTGGTCAATGGGATGTGGATGCTGCATGGTGCCA
ACTT
