[The description below was written by a language model from this plasmid's Addgene catalogue record.]
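Description:
KHBD00022 is a Gateway entry clone built in the pDONR221 donor vector backbone, carrying the open reading frame of the Drosophila melanogaster gene CG6913, also known as Fer3 (48 related 3, nato3). Its alias bHLHa32 points to a basic helix-loop-helix family transcription factor. The insert is recorded as 585 bp in a backbone of about 2.5 kb once the Gateway cassette has been replaced. The plasmid is maintained in E. coli as a high-copy construct under kanamycin selection. No feature table accompanies the record, so the exact positions of the origin, resistance gene and recombination sites are not documented here. In a pDONR221-derived clone made by Gateway recombination, the insert would normally be flanked by attL sites, with M13 forward and reverse priming sites on either side, and these are the sequencing primers listed.

As an entry clone, the plasmid has no promoter intended to express the insert. It serves as a shuttle from which the ORF can be moved by LR recombination into destination vectors that supply the promoter, tags and host-specific elements. The depositor notes that ORFs in this collection were cloned open-ended, without a stop codon. Transfer into a destination vector can therefore produce C-terminal fusions as well as N-terminal ones, and a stop codon must be supplied by the destination vector. The clone belongs to a collection of Drosophila ORFs assembled for automated screening of protein–DNA interactions at fly regulatory elements. Its typical use is as a source of the Fer3 coding sequence for building fusion constructs for such interaction assays or for other expression experiments.
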