Addgene plasmid #34184: KHBD00022
Depositing lab: Bart Deplancke. Depositing organization: Swiss Federal Institute of Technology (EPFL). Publication: Automated protein-DNA interaction screening of Drosophila regulatory elements. Korneel Hens, Jean-Daniel Feuz, Alina Isakova, Antonina Lagovitina, Andreas Massouras, Julien Bryois, Patrick Callaerts, Susan E. Celniker, Bart Deplancke. Nat Methods. 2011 Oct 30;8(12):1065-70. 10.1038/nmeth.1763 PubMed 22037703.
Backbone
  Vector backbone: pDONR221
  Backbone manufacturer: Invitrogen
  Backbone size w/o insert (bp): 2536
  Vector type: Gateway Donor Vector
Growth in bacteria
  Bacterial resistance: Kanamycin, 50 μg/mL
  Growth temperature: 37°C
  Growth strain: DH5alpha
  Copy number: High Copy
Gene/Insert
  Gene/Insert name: CG6913 (alt names: FBgn0037937; Fer3; 48 related 3)
  Species: D. melanogaster (fly)
  Insert size (bp): 585
  Entrez Gene: Fer3 (a.k.a. Dmel_CG6913, BcDNA:LD04689, CG6913, Dmel\CG6913, Dnato3, bHLHa32, nato3)
  Cloning method: Gateway Cloning
  Sequencing primers: 5′ M13F; 3′ M13R
Terms and licenses: Academic/Nonprofit Terms; Industry Terms: Not Available to Industry
Depositor comments: Please note that the ORFs in this collection were cloned open-ended (without a stop codon).
How to cite: KHBD00022 was a gift from Bart Deplancke (Addgene plasmid # 34184 ; http://n2t.net/addgene:34184 ; RRID:Addgene_34184)
